Addgene plasmid #154815: pRG646_lexO-HO_LexA-TF_LEU2MX
Purpose: Inducible expression of HO endonuclease in S. cerevisiae
Depositing lab: Lorraine Symington. Depositing organization: Columbia University. Publication: Efficient DNA double-strand break formation at single or multiple defined sites in the Saccharomyces cerevisiae genome. Gnugge R, Symington LS. Nucleic Acids Res. 2020 Oct 14. pii: 5923424. doi: 10.1093/nar/gkaa833. PubMed 33053188.
Backbone
  Vector backbone: pRG205MX
  Backbone manufacturer: Addgene plasmid # 64535
  Backbone size w/o insert (bp): 5193
  Total vector size (bp): 10531
  Vector type: Yeast Expression
  Selectable markers: LEU2
Growth in bacteria
  Bacterial resistance: Ampicillin, 100 μg/mL
  Growth temperature: 37°C
  Growth strain: DH5alpha
  Copy number: High Copy
Gene/Insert 1
  Gene/Insert name: HO endonuclease (alt name: YDL227C)
  Species: S. cerevisiae (budding yeast)
  Insert size (bp): 2489
  Entrez Gene: HO (a.k.a. YDL227C)
  Promoter: lexO_4-CYC1_core
  Tag / fusion protein: FLAG (C terminal on insert)
  Cloning method: Restriction Enzyme; 5′ cloning site SacI (not destroyed); 3′ cloning site KpnI (non-unique) (not destroyed)
  Sequencing primers: 5′ T7 TAATACGACTCACTATAGGG
Gene/Insert 2
  Gene/Insert name: LexA-ER-B112
  Species: Synthetic
  Insert size (bp): 2926
  Promoter: ACT1
  Cloning method: Restriction Enzyme; 5′ cloning site XbaI (non-unique) (not destroyed); 3′ cloning site KpnI (non-unique) (not destroyed)
  Sequencing primers: 5′ ACT1 Promoter Forward TATTTCTCTGTCACCCGGCC; 3′ M13 Reverse CAGGAAACAGCTATGAC
Resource information
  A portion of this plasmid was derived from a plasmid made by: LexA TF from FRP880 (Addgene plasmid # 58437).
Terms and licenses: Academic/Nonprofit Terms; Industry Terms: Not Available to Industry
Depositor comments: Linearize plasmid with AscI for integration into the yeast genome. See Gnuegge et al., 2016 (https://pubmed.ncbi.nlm.nih.gov/26647923/) for details.
How to cite: pRG646_lexO-HO_LexA-TF_LEU2MX was a gift from Lorraine Symington (Addgene plasmid # 154815 ; http://n2t.net/addgene:154815 ; RRID:Addgene_154815)
