[The description below was written by a language model from this plasmid's Addgene catalogue record and pLannotate feature annotations shown in this document.]
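Description:
pRG646_lexO-HO_LexA-TF_LEU2MX is a 10.5 kb yeast integrating expression plasmid built on the pRG205MX backbone and designed for hormone-inducible production of the HO endonuclease in Saccharomyces cerevisiae. In E. coli it is maintained at high copy through a ColE1/pUC-type origin and selected with ampicillin via the bla gene. No yeast replication origin is annotated. Instead, the depositor notes that the plasmid is linearised with AscI for integration into the yeast genome, with transformants selected by the LEU2 auxotrophic marker. Short yeast genomic fragments annotated near the marker and backbone may represent targeting homology, although the record does not name the integration locus.

The payload consists of two expression units on the same strand, each ending in a CYC1 terminator. The first places the HO coding sequence, carrying a C-terminal FLAG epitope, under a synthetic promoter made of four lexA operator sites fused to the CYC1 core promoter, which has little activity without a bound activator. The second uses the constitutive ACT1 promoter to express LexA-ER-B112, a synthetic transcription factor derived from plasmid FRP880. This factor combines the bacterial LexA DNA-binding protein, an estrogen receptor ligand-binding domain and the B112 activation domain. The software labels the receptor domain as ERT2 and labels the region where B112 would lie as E. coli gene fragments. Systems of this kind are typically switched on by an estrogen, which lets the factor occupy the lexO sites and drive HO transcription, although the record does not name the inducer. HO then cuts its recognition site, natively at the MAT locus. The associated publication describes using the system for efficient formation of DNA double-strand breaks at single or multiple defined genomic sites.
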