Features (pLannotate 1.2.2; 22 found; start..end, strand, type, name):
    391..409     -  promoter       T7 promoter: promoter for bacteriophage T7 RNA polymerase
    412..490     +  CDS            lacZα (fragment): LacZα fragment of β-galactosidase; lacZ fragment
    489..1007    +  CDS            RLP7 (fragment): RLP7_YEAST - Also known as RPL7. Experimental evidence at protein level: Swiss-Prot protein existence level 1. Involved in the biogenesis of the 60S ribosomal subunit. May act as a specificity factor that binds precursor rRNAs and tethers the enzymes that carry out the early 5' to 3' exonucleolytic reactions that generate the mature rRNAs. From Saccharomyces cerevisiae (strain ATCC 204508 / S288c) (Baker's yeast).
   1528..2607    +  CDS            LEU2: LEU3_YEAST - Experimental evidence at protein level: Swiss-Prot protein existence level 1. Catalyzes the oxidation of 3-carboxy-2-hydroxy-4- methylpentanoate (3-isopropylmalate) to 3-carboxy-4-methyl-2- oxopentanoate. The product decarboxylates to 4-methyl-2 oxopentanoate. From Saccharomyces cerevisiae (strain ATCC 204508 / S288c) (Baker's yeast).
   3069..3173    +  promoter       AmpR promoter: bla
   3174..4034    +  CDS            AmpR: β-lactamase; bla; confers resistance to ampicillin, carbenicillin, and related antibiotics
   4213..4801    +  rep_origin     ori: high-copy-number ColE1/pMB1/pBR322/pUC origin of replication
   4984..5035    +  CDS            lacI (fragment): lac repressor; lacI; The lac repressor binds to the lac operator to inhibit transcription in E. coli. This inhibition can be relieved by adding lactose or isopropyl-β-D-thiogalactopyranoside (IPTG).
   5047..5151    +  CDS            YC021_YEAST (fragment): Protein predicted: Swiss-Prot protein existence level 4. From Saccharomyces cerevisiae (strain ATCC 204508 / S288c) (Baker's yeast).
   5231..5247    +  protein_bind   lac operator: The lac repressor binds to the lac operator to inhibit transcription in E. coli. This inhibition can be relieved by adding lactose or isopropyl-β-D-thiogalactopyranoside (IPTG). lac repressor encoded by lacI
   5292..5310    +  promoter       T3 promoter: promoter for bacteriophage T3 RNA polymerase
   5334..5351    +  promoter       LEU2 promoter (fragment): S. cerevisiae LEU2
   5473..5722    -  terminator     CYC1 terminator: S. cerevisiae CYC1; transcription terminator for CYC1
   5853..5954    -  CDS            yjaG (fragment): YJAG_ECOLI - Protein predicted: Swiss-Prot protein existence level 4. From Escherichia coli (strain K12).
   5949..6101    -  CDS            fadB (fragment): FADB_ECOLI - Also known as oldB. Experimental evidence at protein level: Swiss-Prot protein existence level 1. Involved in the aerobic and anaerobic degradation of long- chain fatty acids via beta-oxidation cycle. Catalyzes the formation of 3-oxoacyl-CoA from enoyl-CoA via L-3-hydroxyacyl-CoA. It can also use D-3-hydroxyacyl-CoA and cis-3-enoyl-CoA as substrate. From Escherichia coli (strain K12).
   6189..7124    -  CDS            ERT2: mutated ligand-binding domain of the human estrogen receptor (Feil et al., 1997)
   7143..7748    -  CDS            lexA: LEXA_ECOLI - Also known as exrA, spr, tsl, umuA. Experimental evidence at protein level: Swiss-Prot protein existence level 1. Represses a number of genes involved in the response to DNA damage (SOS response), including recA and lexA. Binds to the 16 bp palindromic sequence 5'-CTGTATATATATACAG-3'. In the presence of single- stranded DNA, RecA interacts with LexA causing an autocatalytic cleavage which disrupts the DNA-binding part of LexA, leading to derepression of the SOS regulon and eventually DNA repair. Implicated in hydroxy radical-mediated cell death induced by hydroxyurea treatment (Pu
   7749..7779    -  misc_feature   MCS (fragment): pBluescript multiple cloning site
   8418..8667    -  terminator     CYC1 terminator: S. cerevisiae CYC1; transcription terminator for CYC1
   8717..8743    -  CDS            3xFLAG (fragment): three tandem FLAG® epitope tags, followed by an enterokinase cleavage site
   8747..10504   -  CDS            HO: HO_YEAST - Experimental evidence at protein level: Swiss-Prot protein existence level 1. Initiation of mating type interconversion. This protein is a site-specific endonuclease that cleaves a site in the mat locus on chromosome III. The double-strand break is followed by a unidirectional gene conversion event that replaces the information at the mat locus by information copied from either of the two homologous loci (HMR and HML) that reside at the extremity of the chromosome III. Endonuclease expression takes place in late G1 just before cells enter S phase. From Saccharomyces cerevisiae (stra
  10505..3       -  misc_feature   MCS (fragment) (across the origin): pBluescript multiple cloning site
>Addgene plasmid #154815 | pRG646_lexO-HO_LexA-TF_LEU2MX | addgene full sequence | sequence record 309475 | Addgene NGS Result
AGTATAGAAGTATAGTAATTTATGCTGCAAAGGTCCTAATGTATAAGGAAAGAAGAGAAAAGAAGAAAAC
AAGAGTTTTATATACATACAGAGCACATGCTCTAGACCCTGGGTGTATATACAGTTATGCTGTGAGTATA
TACAGCACCTAGACCCTGGGTGTATATACAGTTATGCTGTGAGTATATACAGCACCTAGACCCTGGGTGT
ATATACAGTTATGCTGTGAGTATATACAGCACCTAGACCCTGGGTGTATATACAGTTATGCTGTGAGTAT
ATACAGCACCTAGGGAGCTCCAATTCGCCCTATAGGCGGCCGCGAAAAGAAATATAGTCTTCAAGGTTAT
ATTATACAGGTTTATATATTATTCTGTTTCTCCAATTCGCCCTATAGTGAGTCGTATTACAATTCACTGG
CCGTCGTTTTACAACGTCGTGACTGGGAAAACCCTGGCGTTACCCAACTTAATCGCCTTGCAGCACATCC
GATCGCTGTGAAGATCCCAGCAAAGGCTTACAAAGTGTTATCTCTTTTGAGACTTGTTGAGTTGAACACT
GGTGTTTTCATCAAACTTACCAAGGACGTGTACCCATTGTTGAAACTTGTATCACCATATATTGTTATCG
GACAACCTTCACTTGCATCTATCCGTTCTTTAATCCAAAAGAGAACTAGAATAATGTGGCAAAGGCCAGA
AGATAAAGAACCAAAAGAGATAATCTTGAATGACAACAATATCGTTGAAGAGAAATTAGGTGATGAAGGT
GTCATTTGTATCGAGGAAATCATCCATGAGATTTCGACGTTGGGCGAAAATTTCTCGAAATGTACTTTCT
TCCTATTACCATTCAAATTGAACAGAGAAGTCAGTGGATTCGGTGCCATCTCCCGTTTGAATAAACTGAA
AATGCGCGAACAAAACAAGAAGACTCGTCAAATTTCAAACGCTGCCACGGCTCCAGTTATCCAAGTAGAC
ATCGACTCAATGATTTCCAAGTTGAATTGATTAACTATAAAAGGAAAATATCTGTACAATAGACATCGGG
CTCCCATTGGCCCTACCCACAGATGTAGAAATACATTACTCTATTCACTACTGCATTTAGTTATGTTTAA
CATTTGATATAGCAGACGCTACCGCCAGGCACAATATATTCCCCTTCCCTCTTGCCATTCGCTGTACTTG
TGGTAGATTCCAATTCAGCGCAGTCACGTGCTAGTAATCACCGCATTTTTTTCTTTTCCTTTCAGGCTAA
AACCGGTTCCGGGCCTGATCCCTGCACTCATTTTCTAACGGAAAACCTTCAGAAGCATAACTACCCATTC
CAGTTTAGAGTCATGACAGGTTCAACATCAGATGCTTCATATACTTTTATATATTGAATTATATAAATAT
ATCTATGTACTCTAAGTAAGTACATCTGCTTTAACGCATTCCTACATTTGCTTCGATTTATTTTTATTGT
TGATACCTATTTGAAGAAGTAAAAAGTATCCCACACTACACAGATTATACCATGTCTAAGAATATCGTTG
TCCTACCGGGTGATCACGTCGGTAAAGAAGTTACTGACGAAGCTATTAAGGTCTTGAATGCCATTGCTGA
AGTCCGTCCAGAAATTAAGTTCAATTTCCAACATCACTTGATCGGGGGTGCTGCCATCGATGCCACTGGC
ACTCCTTTACCAGATGAAGCTCTTGAAGCCTCTAAGAAAGCCGATGCTGTCTTACTAGGTGCTGTTGGTG
GTCCAAAATGGGGTACGGGCGCAGTTAGACCAGAACAAGGTCTATTGAAGATCAGAAAGGAATTGGGTCT
ATACGCCAACTTGAGACCATGTAACTTTGCTTCTGATTCTTTACTAGATCTTTCTCCTTTGAAGCCTGAA
TATGCAAAGGGTACTGATTTCGTCGTCGTTAGAGAATTGGTTGGTGGTATCTACTTTGGTGAAAGAAAAG
AAGATGAAGGTGACGGAGTTGCTTGGGACTCTGAGAAATACAGTGTTCCTGAAGTTCAAAGAATTACAAG
AATGGCTGCTTTCTTGGCATTGCAACAAAACCCACCATTACCAATCTGGTCTCTTGACAAGGCTAACGTG
CTTGCCTCTTCCAGATTGTGGAGAAAGACTGTTGAAGAAACCATCAAGACTGAGTTCCCACAATTAACTG
TTCAGCACCAATTGATCGACTCTGCTGCTATGATTTTGGTTAAATCACCAACTAAGCTAAACGGTGTTGT
TATTACCAACAACATGTTTGGTGATATTATCTCCGATGAAGCCTCTGTTATTCCAGGTTCTTTGGGTTTA
TTACCTTCTGCATCTCTAGCTTCCCTACCTGACACTAACAAGGCATTCGGTTTGTACGAACCATGTCATG
GTTCTGCCCCAGATTTACCAGCAAACAAGGTTAACCCAATTGCTACCATCTTATCTGCAGCTATGATGTT
GAAGTTATCCTTGGATTTGGTTGAAGAAGGTAGGGCTCTTGAAGAAGCTGTTAGAAATGTCTTGGATGCA
GGTGTCAGAACCGGTGACCTTGGTGGTTCTAACTCTACCACTGAGGTTGGCGATGCTATCGCCAAGGCTG
TCAAGGAAATCTTGGCTTAAAGAGTCTTTTGTAACGACCCCGTCTCCACCAACTTGGTATGCTTGAAATC
TCAAGGCCATTACACATTCAGTTATGTGAACGAAAGGTCTTTATTTAACGTAGCATAAACTAAATAATAC
AGGTTCCGGTTAGCCTGCGGATCATATGCGACACGAAATTACAAAATGGAATATGTTCATAGGGTAGACG
AAACTATATACGCAATCTACATACATTTATCAAGAAGGAGAAAAAGGAGGATGTAAAGGAATACAGGTAA
GCAAATTGATACTAATGGCTCAACGTGATAAGGAAAAAGAATTGCACTTTAACATTAATATTGACAAGGA
GGAGGGCACCACACAAAAAGTTAGGCGCGCCAGAGTTAATTAATAGCAGTTCGCAAAATCGTTCGCTTCG
CAAATGTTGCTAATGCCGCGTTCTTTCGACGTCAGGTGGCACTTTTCGGGGAAATGTGCGCGGAACCCCT
ATTTGTTTATTTTTCTAAATACATTCAAATATGTATCCGCTCATGAGACAATAACCCTGATAAATGCTTC
AATAATATTGAAAAAGGAAGAGTATGAGTATTCAACATTTCCGTGTCGCCCTTATTCCCTTTTTTGCGGC
ATTTTGCCTTCCTGTTTTTGCTCACCCAGAAACGCTGGTGAAAGTAAAAGATGCTGAAGATCAGTTGGGT
GCACGAGTGGGTTACATCGAACTGGATCTCAACAGCGGTAAGATCCTTGAGAGTTTTCGCCCCGAAGAAC
GTTTTCCAATGATGAGCACTTTTAAAGTTCTGCTATGTGGCGCGGTATTATCCCGTATTGACGCCGGGCA
AGAGCAACTCGGTCGCCGCATACACTATTCTCAGAATGACTTGGTTGAGTACTCACCAGTCACAGAAAAG
CATCTTACGGATGGCATGACAGTAAGAGAATTATGCAGTGCTGCCATAACCATGAGTGATAACACTGCGG
CCAACTTACTTCTGACAACCATCGGAGGACCGAAGGAGCTAACCGCTTTTTTGCACAACATGGGGGATCA
TGTAACTCGCCTTGATCGTTGGGAACCGGAGCTGAATGAAGCCATACCAAACGACGAGCGTGACACCACG
ATGCCTGTAGCAATGGCAACAACGTTGCGCAAACTATTAACTGGCGAACTACTTACTCTAGCTTCCCGGC
AACAATTAATAGACTGGATGGAGGCGGATAAAGTTGCAGGACCACTTCTGCGCTCGGCCCTTCCGGCTGG
CTGGTTTATTGCTGATAAATCTGGAGCCGGTGAGCGTGGGTCTCGCGGTATCATTGCAGCACTGGGGCCA
GATGGTAAGCCCTCCCGTATCGTAGTTATCTACACGACGGGGAGTCAGGCAACTATGGATGAACGAAATA
GACAGATCGCTGAGATAGGTGCCTCACTGATTAAGCATTGGTAACTGTCAGACCAAGTTTACTCATATAT
ACTTTAGATTGATTTAAAACTTCATTTTTAATTTAAAAGGATCTAGGTGAAGATCCTTTTTGATAATCTC
ATGACCAAAATCCCTTAACGTGAGTTTTCGTTCCACTGAGCGTCAGACCCCGTAGGTTTAAACAAAAGAT
CAAAGGATCTTCTTGAGATCCTTTTTTTCTGCGCGTAATCTGCTGCTTGCAAACAAAAAAACCACCGCTA
CCAGCGGTGGTTTGTTTGCCGGATCAAGAGCTACCAACTCTTTTTCCGAAGGTAACTGGCTTCAGCAGAG
CGCAGATACCAAATACTGTTCTTCTAGTGTAGCCGTAGTTAGGCCACCACTTCAAGAACTCTGTAGCACC
GCCTACATACCTCGCTCTGCTAATCCTGTTACCAGTGGCTGCTGCCAGTGGCGATAAGTCGTGTCTTACC
GGGTTGGACTCAAGACGATAGTTACCGGATAAGGCGCAGCGGTCGGGCTGAACGGGGGGTTCGTGCACAC
AGCCCAGCTTGGAGCGAACGACCTACACCGAACTGAGATACCTACAGCGTGAGCTATGAGAAAGCGCCAC
GCTTCCCGAAGGGAGAAAGGCGGACAGGTATCCGGTAAGCGGCAGGGTCGGAACAGGAGAGCGCACGAGG
GAGCTTCCAGGGGGAAACGCCTGGTATCTTTATAGTCCTGTCGGGTTTCGCCACCTCTGACTTGAGCGTC
GATTTTTGTGATGCTCGTCAGGGGGGCGGAGCCTATGGAAAAACGCCAGCAACGCGGCCTTTTTACGGTT
CCTGGCCTTTTGCTGGCCTTTTGCTCACATGTTCTTTCCTGCGTTATCCCCTGATTCTGTGGATAACCGT
ATTACCGCCTTTGAGTGAGCTGATACCGCTCGCCGCAGCCGAACGACCGAGCGCAGCGAGTCAGTGAGCG
AGGAAGCGGAAGAGCGCCCAATACGCAAACCGCCTCTCCCCGCGCGTTGGCCGATTCATTAATGCCTGCA
GGAAGAGGCGCGCCAAGATGCAAACCGAATAAGTATTTCAAAGTTGCATTTGCCTTAGCCGTCCTGACAC
CATTGGCTATTTGGATATTTTATATTGACTTTCGTGTACATTGATCACATCGACTGTTCTATTGGCAAAT
GAACCACGGGCATTGACTATTTTTCAGGTTACTACTATATATTACAGCTGTTGTGAGCGGATAACAATTT
CACACAGGAAACAGCTATGACCATGATTACGCCAAGCTCGAAATTAACCCTCACTAAAGGGAACAAAAGC
TGGGTACAAGTGACAATATATATATATATATATAATAACGACATCGTTATCTGTAAATACGGCCGAAGCT
GGGTACCAAGCAGACGCTACTAAGGAAAACAACAACGGAAGCGATGATGAGAGCGACGATGAGAGTGTAA
ACTGCGAACCTTGCAAATTAAAGCCTTCGAGCGTCCCAAAACCTTCTCAAGCAAGGTTTTCAGTATAATG
TTACATGCGTACACGCGTTTGTACAGAAAAAAAAGAAAAATTTGAAATATAAATAACGTTCTTAATACTA
ACATAACTATTAAAAAAAATAAATAGGGACCTAGACTTCAGGTTGTCTAACTCCTTCCTTTTCGGTTAGA
GCGGATGTGGGAGGAGGGCGTGAATGTAAGCGTGACATAACTAATTACATGATATAGACAAAGGAAAAGG
GGCCTGTCTCGAGGATAAGCTTTAAACGCGTTTAAAGCTTGAAACACAAATCAGTACCACCAGAATGTCT
TTCAGCTCTAAATTCACCAGAGGATCTTCTTTCAGCAACTGGATCGAAATCATCAGCAGATGGAATAGCT
TCTTCGAATTTTTCCAAACCAGAATCGAAATTAACTTTAGCATCTTTAACAGTCAAAGTTTCCCAAATCA
AATCAGATTGTTGTTCCAAAACACCAATAGCTTCACCCAAAGAAGCAACAGCAGTATCCAATTTATTAAC
AGAACCTGGAGCATCGAAAACCAATTCAGCAATACCATCTTCCAACCAATCCAAATACAAAGTATCACCT
TTATACAACATATCAGTTTCTTGGATTCTCAAAGTAATACCTGGAAATTCGCCCGCGGTGCTGTTATCGT
TGCCCGGCAGATCCTGCATGATATCGACTGTGGCAGGGAAACCCTCTGCCTCCCCCGTGATGTAATACTT
TTGCAAGGAATGCGATGAAGTAGAGCCCGCAGTGGCCAAGTGGCTTTGGTCCGTCTCCTCCACGGATGCC
CCTCCACGGCTAGTGGGCGCATGTAGGCGGTGGGCGTCCAGCATCTCCAGCAGCAGGTCATAGAGGGGCA
CCACGTTCTTGCACTTCATGCTGTACAGATGCTCCATGCCTTTGTTACTCATGTGCCTGATGTGGGAGAG
GATGAGGAGGAGCTGGGCCAGCCGCTGGTGCTGCTGCTGCAGGGTCAGGCCTGCCTTGGCCATCAGGTGG
ATCAAAGTGTCTGTGATCTTGTCCAGGACTCGGTGGATATGGTCCTTCTCTTCCAGAGACTTCAGGGTGC
TGGACAGAAATGTGTACACTCCAGAATTAAGCAAAATAATAGATTTGAGGCACACAAACTCCTCTCCCTG
CAGATTCATCATGCGGAACCGAGATGATGTAGCCAGCAGCATGTCGAAGATCTCCACCATGCCCTCTACA
CATTTTCCCTGGTTCCTGTCCAAGAGCAAGTTAGGAGCAAACAGTAGCTTCACTGGGTGCTCCATGGAGC
GCCAGACGAGACCAATCATCAGGATCTCTAACCAGGCACATTCTAGAAGGTGGACCTGATCATGGAGGGT
CAAATCCACAAAGCCTGGCACCCTCTTCGCCCAGTTGATCATGTGAACCAGCTCCCTGTCTGCCAGGTTG
GTCAGTAAGCCCATCATCGAAGCTTCACTGAAGGGTCTGGTAGGATCATACTCGGAATAGAGTATGGGGG
GCTCAGCATCCAACAAGGCACTGACCATCTGGTCGGCCGTCAGGGACAAGGCCAGGCTGTTCTTCTTAGA
GCGTTTGATCATGAGCGGGCTTGGCCAAAGGTTGGCAGCTCTCATGTCTCCAGCAGAGATATCCTTAGAA
CCCAGCCAGTCGCCGTTGCGAATAACCCCAACCGCCAGCCCTTCAATGGTGAAGCTCTGCTGACGAAGAT
CTACGACAATTGGTTTAAACTCGCTATTTTCTGGCAACAGTTCGACTTTATTGCCCTGTTTTTTCAGGCG
CTTAACGGTAACCTCGTCATCAATACGTGCGACAACGACCTGACCGTTACGTACATCCTGAGTTTTATGC
ACTGCCAGCAAGTCACCATCCATAATGCCGATGTCTTTCATCGACATCCCGCTGACGCGCAGCAGGAAAT
CAGCATTCGGCTTGAATAAGGAAGGATCGACCTGATAATGACCTTCAATATGCTGTTGCGCCAGAAGTGG
TTCACCGGCAGCCACACGACCTACCAGCGGCAACCCTTCTTCCTCTTCCTGCAACAGACGAATCCCGCGT
GATGCGCCGGAAACAATTTCAATAACGCCTTTGCGTGCCAGCGCCTTCAGATGTTCTTCAGCCGCGTTTG
GGGAACGGAACCCCAAACGCTGCGCGATTTCCGCACGCGTCGGCGGCATACCTGTCTGGCTGATGTGATC
ACGGATGAGATCAAACACCTCTTGTTGCCTGGCCGTTAACGCTTTCATGAATTCCTGCAGCCCGGGGGAT
CCACTAGTTGTTAATTCAGTAAATTTTCGATCTTGGGAAGAAAAAAGCAGTAAGCGTGAAAAATCTAAAA
GCTGATGTAGTAGAAGATCCTATTCTTTAACAAAGATTGACCTTTTCTTTTTCTTCTTGGTTTGAGTAGA
AAGGGGAAGGAAGAATACAAGAGAGAGGAAAAAAAGGAAGATAAAAAGAGAGCGTGATATAAATGAATAT
ATATTAAACAAGAGAGATTGGGAAGGAAAGGATCAAACAAACCCAAAAATATTTCAAAAAGGAGAGAGAG
AGGCGAGTTTGGTTTCAAAACGGTTTATTTATTTATGCAAGAGGACGTGGAAGAAAAAGAAGAAGGAAGA
AAAAAATTTGAAAGAAAAAAACGCGTGGCGGGTAAAGAAGAAAATGGAAAATAGAGGCCGGGTGACAGAG
AAATATTGAGGGTTAATTGGAAAATATGTTAGGGTGAGGCATATGTTTTTAAGGGTTTTGAGGATCCGAT
AAGGAAGAATGTAGGTTAAATGTTGTGCATTAATTGCTGTGGCAGCTTACCCGCTTCTCTAGAGCGGCCG
AAGCTGGGTACCAAGCAGACGCTACTAAGGAAAACAACAACGGAAGCGATGATGAGAGCGACGATGAGAG
TGTAAACTGCGAACCTTGCAAATTAAAGCCTTCGAGCGTCCCAAAACCTTCTCAAGCAAGGTTTTCAGTA
TAATGTTACATGCGTACACGCGTTTGTACAGAAAAAAAAGAAAAATTTGAAATATAAATAACGTTCTTAA
TACTAACATAACTATTAAAAAAAATAAATAGGGACCTAGACTTCAGGTTGTCTAACTCCTTCCTTTTCGG
TTAGAGCGGATGTGGGAGGAGGGCGTGAATGTAAGCGTGACATAACTAATTACATGATATAGACAAAGGA
AAAGGGGCCTGTCTCGAGGTTAGTTAGTTAAAGCTTCTTGTCGTCGTCATCCTTGTAGTCGATATCGCAG
ATGCGCGCACCTGCGTTGTTACCACAACTCTTATGAGGCCCGCGGACAGCATCAAACTGTAAGATTCCGC
CACATTTTATACACTCTGGTCCTTTAACTGGCAAACCTTCGGGCGTAATGCCCAATTTTTCGCCTTTGTC
TTTTGCCTTTTTCACTTCACGTGCTTCTGGTACATACTTGCAATTTATACAGTGATGACCGCTGAATTTG
TATCTTCCATAGCATCTAGCACATACTCGATTTTTACCACTCCAATCTTTATAAAAATACTTGATTCCCT
TTCTGGGACAAGCAACACAGTGTTTTAGATTCTTTTTTTGTGATATTTTATGCTGTTCTCCCACACAGCA
GCCTCGACATGATTTCACTTCTATTTTGTTGCCAAGCAAGAAATTTTTATGGCCTTCTATCGTAAGCCCA
TATACAGTACTCTCACCCTGGAAATCATCCGTGAAGCTGAAATATACGGGTTCCCTTTTTATAATTGGCG
GAACTTCTCTTGTTTTGTGACCACTTCGACAATATGACAAAACATTCTGTAAAGTTGTTCCCCCAGCAAC
ATTACAGTCGTATGTAAATTGACATTGGACTTTTCTTCCTTCAATGATTTCCTCCCTAGCTGACCTGGTC
GTCACAGTAGCTGACATACCAAGAGATCTTGAAATATGGACAATTCCGTCCATAATGGATGAATAAACAG
TTTGAATTGCTATTTTATAAGATTCAGGGCCTTCGCCCTTTTTCACAACGTACCCATCTGAGTCGATCAA
GCCGGCTAAGAATGCTTCACGAACTTCTATATGCTCGCCGTACATAAATTCAGGGATTTGCTTCTCTCCA
TCAAGATCCCTTTTAAACTTTAAAATTGTGACAGCTTTCCAGAATGGATTATTTTTCCTCAAATTCCTTG
TCTTCCTGTTTTCATCTGGACCATCTCCATAATGAAGCCTTACATGTTTGGCACGTAGCGGAACGTGATC
GTCACAAACCGTAAGGTAGAGACCCCAGATTTTCGCATTTTCTCTTAAACTCTCCATTAGCTTAGGATCC
AAGCTATCTACTGAGATTTCTGGCTCTTTTGTTGTACCGTCACCTAACCACAGACCAAGCATCCAAGCCA
TACTTTTTACAGCAGGAGTTACAAGGTCACTACGTCCAGTGAGAAATTTAGATAAAACACCATTTCCTGT
GAGTACTGGACCAAATCTTATGCAGCTAGAAATTCTCAATTGAGCATCAAGATAATCCAAATCTCTAACT
TCAATGTCAAAGTTGAAATATTCTCCTTTAGAGCGCTCCATTTCTTCTATGAAGCGTTTTGCGGCAAACT
CACCTTCAACTGTCATTGGGAATGTCTTATGATGGTTTTTTGGAATTATTATTATCCTACCATCAAGCGT
CTGACATTGCTGCAGATTTCTCCATCTCACTTTATATTTGGTGGCATTTCTACCACTTTTTTCCAACAGT
GGTTTGGTAGGGACCCTGACTGACAATTTATGACCTGCAGTACATTGTAATGCAAGACGCTGATAAACTG
TTCTACGCCTGGGATCTAACCTACCAGGTTCACCTTCAAAAGCTCTGTGTTTGGTTTTTTGCTGTATATT
ATAGATTTTCTGATAGCCCTGTGTGACATTTATGACGCGGGCAGCGGAGCCATCTGCGCACATAACGTAA
GAGTTAGCCGTGACGTTTGCGATGTCTTTAATTTCACCGTTAGCCATCAGAATAGTCGTGTTTTCAGAAA
GCATGAATTCCTGCAGCCCGGGGGATCCACT
